>Addgene plasmid #193413 | pNC-RFP-C | addgene full sequence | sequence record 380181 | Addgene NGS Result
CATGGAGTCAAAGATTCAAATAGAGGACCTAACAGAACTCGCCGTAAAGACTGGCGAACAGTTCATACAG
AGTCTCTTACGACTCAATGACAAGAAGAAAATCTTCGTCAACATGGTGGAGCACGACACACTTGTCTACT
CCAAAAATATCAAAGATACAGTCTCAGAAGACCAAAGGGCAATTGAGACTTTTCAACAAAGGGTAATATC
CGGAAACCTCCTCGGATTCCATTGCCCAGCTATCTGTCACTTTATTGTGAAGATAGTGGAAAAGGAAGGT
GGCTCCTACAAATGCCATCATTGCGATAAAGGAAAGGCCATCGTTGAAGATGCCTCTGCCGACAGTGGTC
CCAAAGATGGACCCCCACCCACGAGGAGCATCGTGGAAAAAGAAGACGTTCCAACCACGTCTTCAAAGCA
AGTGGATTGATGTGATATCTCCACTGACGTAAGGGATGACGCACAATCCCACTATCCTTCGCAAGACCCT
TCCTCTATATAAGGAAGTTCATTTCATTTGGAGAGAACACGGGGGACTCTTGACAGTGGTCTCTGTCCAG
TCCTGGCCTCGTCGGCCATTCTCGACTAAGTTGGCAGCATCACCCGACGCACTTTGCGCCGAATAAATAC
CTGTGACGGAAGATCACTTCGCAGAATAAATAAATCCTGGTGTCCCTGTTGATACCGGGAAGCCCTGGGC
CAACTTTTGGCGAAAATGAGACGTTGATCGGCACGTAAGAGGTTCCAACTTTCACCATAATGAAATAAGA
TCACTACCGGGCGTATTTTTTGAGTTATCGAGATTTTCAGGAGCTAAGGAAGCTAAACTTTTGCTGACGA
GAACAGGGACTGGTGAAATGCAGTTTAAGGTTTACACCTATAAAAGAGAGAGCCGTTATCGTCTGTTTGT
GGATGTACAGAGTGATATTATTGACACGCCTGGGCGACGGATGGTGATCCCCCTGGCCAGTGCACGTCTG
CTGTCAGATAAAGTCTCCCGTGAACTTTACCCGGTGGTGCATATCGGGGATGAAAGCTGGCGCATGATGA
CCACCGATATGGCCAGTGTGCCGGTATCCGTTATCGGGGAAGAAGTGGCTGATCTCAGCCACCGCGAAAA
TGACATCAAAAACGCCATTAACCTGATGTTCTGGGGAATATAAATGTCAGGCTCCCTTATACACAGGGCC
AGTCTGGCCACTTGTGGTCTGCTGAGACCGATGGCCTCCTCCGAGGACGTCATCAAGGAGTTCATGCGCT
TCAAGGTGCGCATGGAGGGCTCCGTGAACGGCCACGAGTTCGAGATCGAGGGCGAGGGCGAGGGCCGCCC
CTACGAGGGCACCCAGACCGCCAAGCTGAAGGTGACCAAGGGCGGCCCCCTGCCCTTCGCCTGGGACATC
CTGTCCCCTCAGTTCCAGTACGGCTCCAAGGCCTACGTGAAGCACCCCGCCGACATCCCCGACTACTTGA
AGCTGTCCTTCCCCGAGGGCTTCAAGTGGGAGCGCGTGATGAACTTCGAGGACGGCGGCGTGGTGACCGT
GACCCAGGACTCCTCCCTGCAGGACGGCGAGTTCATCTACAAGGTGAAGCTGCGCGGCACCAACTTCCCC
TCCGACGGCCCCGTAATGCAGAAGAAGACCATGGGCTGGGAGGCCTCCACCGAGCGGATGTACCCCGAGG
ACGGCGCCCTGAAGGGCGAGATCAAGATGAGGCTGAAGCTGAAGGACGGCGGCCACTACGACGCCGAGGT
CAAGACCACCTACATGGCCAAGAAGCCCGTGCAGCTGCCCGGCGCCTACAAGACCGACATCAAGCTGGAC
ATCACCTCCCACAACGAGGACTACACCATCGTGGAACAGTACGAGCGCGCCGAGGGCCGCCACTCCACCG
GCGCCTGAGGTGACCAGCTCGAATTTCCCCGATCGTTCAAACATTTGGCAATAAAGTTTCTTAAGATTGA
ATCCTGTTGCCGGTCTTGCGATGATTATCATATAATTTCTGTTGAATTACGTTAAGCATGTAATAATTAA
CATGTAATGCATGACGTTATTTATGAGATGGGTTTTTATGATTAGAGTCCCGCAATTATACATTTAATAC
GCGATAGAAAACAAAATATAGCGCGCAAACTAGGATAAATTATCGCGCGCGGTGTCATCTATGTTACTAG
ATCGGGCCTGCAGCCCGGGGGATCCACTAGTTCTAGAGCGGCCGCCACCGCGGTGGAGCTCCAGCTTTTG
TTCCCTTTAGTGAGGGTTAATTGCGCGCTTGGCGTAATCATGGTCATAGCTGTTTCCTGTGTGAAATTGT
TATCCGCTCACAATTCCACACAACATACGAGCCGGAAGCATAAAGTGTAAAGCCTGGGGTGCCTAATGAG
TGAGCTAACTCACATTAATTGCGTTGCGCTCACTGCCCGCTTTCCAGTCGGGAAACCTGTCGTGCCAGCT
GCATTAATGAATCGGCCAACGCGCGGGGAGAGGCGGTTTGCGTATTGGGCGCTCTTCCGCTTCCTCGCTC
ACTGACTCGCTGCGCTCGGTCGTTCGGCTGCGGCGAGCGGTATCAGCTCACTCAAAGGCGGTAATACGGT
TATCCACAGAATCAGGGGATAACGCAGGAAAGAACATGAAGGCCTTGACAGGATATATTGGCGGGTAAAC
TAAGTCGCTGTATGTGTTTGTTTGAGATCTCATGTGAGCAAAAGGCCAGCAAAAGGCCAGGAACCGTAAA
AAGGCCGCGTTGCTGGCGTTTTTCCATAGGCTCCGCCCCCCTGACGAGCATCACAAAAATCGACGCTCAA
GTCAGAGGTGGCGAAACCCGACAGGACTATAAAGATACCAGGCGTTTCCCCCTGGAAGCTCCCTCGTGCG
CTCTCCTGTTCCGACCCTGCCGCTTACCGGATACCTGTCCGCCTTTCTCCCTTCGGGAAGCGTGGCGCTT
TCTCATAGCTCACGCTGTAGGTATCTCAGTTCGGTGTAGGTCGTTCGCTCCAAGCTGGGCTGTGTGCACG
AACCCCCCGTTCAGCCCGACCGCTGCGCCTTATCCGGTAACTATCGTCTTGAGTCCAACCCGGTAAGACA
CGACTTATCGCCACTGGCAGCAGCCACTGGTAACAGGATTAGCAGAGCGAGGTATGTAGGCGGTGCTACA
GAGTTCTTGAAGTGGTGGCCTAACTACGGCTACACTAGAAGAACAGTATTTGGTATCTGCGCTCTGCTGA
AGCCAGTTACCTTCGGAAGAAGAGTTGGTAGCTCTTGATCCGGCAAACAAACCACCGCTGGTAGCGGTGG
TTTTTTTGTTTGCAAGCAGCAGATTACGCGCAGAAAAAAAGGATCTCAAGAAGATCCTTTGATCTTTTCT
ACGGGGTCTGACGCTCAGTGGAACGAAAACTCACGTTAAGGGATTTTGGTCATGAGATTATCAAAAAGGA
TCTTCACCTAGATCCTTTTAAATTAAAAATGAAGTTTTAAATCAATCTAAAGTATATATGTGTAACATTG
GTCTAGTGATTAGAAAAACTCATCGAGCATCAAATGAAACTGCAATTTATTCATATCAGGATTATCAATA
CCATATTTTTGAAAAAGCCGTTTCTGTAATGAAGGAGAAAACTCACCGAGGCAGTTCCATAGGATGGCAA
GATCCTGGTATCGGTCTGCGATTCCGACTCGTCCAACATCAATACAACCTATTAATTTCCCCTCGTCAAA
AATAAGGTTATCAAGTGAGAAATCACCATGAGTGACGACTGAATCCGGTGAGAATGGCAAAAGTTTATGC
ATTTCTTTCCAGACTTGTTCAACAGGCCAGCCATTACGCTCGTCATCAAAATCACTCGCATCAACCAAAC
CGTTATTCATTCGTGATTGCGCCTGAGCGAGACGAAATACGCGATCGCTGTTAAAAGGACAATTACAAAC
AGGAATCGAATGCAACCGGCGCAGGAACACTGCCAGCGCATCAACAATATTTTCACCTGAATCAGGATAT
TCTTCTAATACCTGGAATGCTGTTTTCCCTGGGATCGCAGTGGTGAGTAACCATGCATCATCAGGAGTAC
GGATAAAATGCTTGATGGTCGGAAGAGGCATAAATTCCGTCAGCCAGTTTAGTCTGACCATCTCATCTGT
AACATCATTGGCAACGCTACCTTTGCCATGTTTCAGAAACAACTCTGGCGCATCGGGCTTCCCATACAAT
CGGTAGATTGTCGCACCTGATTGCCCGACATTATCGCGAGCCCATTTATACCCATATAAATCAGCATCCA
TGTTGGAATTTAATCGCGGCCTTGAGCAAGACGTTTCCCGTTGAATATGGCTCATAACACCCCTTGTATT
ACTGTTTATGTAAGCAGACAGTTTTATTGTTCATGATGATATATTTTTATCTTGTGCAATGTAACATCAG
AGATTTTGAGACACAACGTGGCTTTGTTGAATAAATCGAACTTTTGCTGAGTTGAAGGATCAGATCACGC
ATCTTCCCGACAACGCAGACCGTTCCGTGGCAAAGCAAAAGTTCAAAATCACCAACTGGTCCACCTACAA
CAAAGCTCTCATCAACCGTGGCTCCCTCACTTTCTGGCTGGATGATGGGGCGATTCAGGCGATCCCCATC
CAACAGCCCGCCGTCGAGCGGGCTTTTTTATCCCCGGAAGCCTGTGGATAGAGGGTAGTTATCCACGTGA
AACCGCTAATGCCCCGCAAAGCCTTGATTCACGGGGCTTTCCGGCCCGCTCCAAAAACTATCCACGTGAA
ATCGCTAATCAGGGTACGTGAAATCGCTAATCGGAGTACGTGAAATCGCTAATAAGGTCACGTGAAATCG
CTAATCAAAAAGGCACGTGAGAACGCTAATAGCCCTTTCAGATCAACAGCTTGCAAACACCCCTCGCTCC
GGCAAGTAGTTACAGCAAGTAGTATGTTCAATTAGCTTTTCAATTATGAATATATATATCAATTATTGGT
CGCCCTTGGCTTGTGGACAATGCGCTACGCGCACCGGCTCCGCCCGTGGACAACCGCAAGCGGTTGCCCA
CCGTCGAGCGCCTTTGCCCACAACCCGGCGGCCGGCCGCAACAGATCGTTTTATAAATTTTTTTTTTTGA
AAAAGAAAAAGCCCGAAAGGCGGCAACCTCTCGGGCTTCTGGATTTCCGATCCCCGGAATTAGATCTTGG
CAGGATATATTGTGGTGTAACGTTAACATTAACGCTTACAATTTCCATTCGCCATTCAGGCTGCGCAACT
GTTGGGAAGGGCGATCGGTGCGGGCCTCTTCGCTATTACGCCAGCTGGCGAAAGGGGGATGTGCTGCAAG
GCGATTAAGTTGGGTAACGCCAGGGTTTTCCCAGTCACGACGTTGTAAAACGACGGCCAGTGAGCGCGCG
TAATACGACTCACTATAGGGCGAATTGGGTACCGGGCCCCCCCTCGAGGTCGACGGTATCGATA
Features (pLannotate 1.2.2; 21 found; start..end, strand, type, name):
    184..525     +  promoter       CaMV 35S promoter: strong constitutive promoter from cauliflower mosaic virus
    725..827     +  promoter       cat promoter: promoter of the E. coli cat gene encoding chloramphenicol acetyltransferase
    858..1160    +  CDS            ccdB: CCDB_ECOLI - Also known as G, letB, letD. Experimental evidence at protein level: Swiss-Prot protein existence level 1. Toxic component of a type II toxin-antitoxin (TA) system, functioning in plasmid maintainence. Responsible for the post- segregational killing (PSK) of plasmid-free cells, also referred to as a plasmid addiction system. Half-life of over 2 hours. Cell killing by CcdB is accompanied by filamentation, defects in chromosome and plasmid segregation, defects in cell division, formation of anucleate cells, decreased DNA synthesis and plasmid loss. Interferes with the activity of DN
   1221..1895    +  CDS            mRFP1: mRFP1 is a basic (constitutively fluorescent) red fluorescent protein published in 2002, derived from Discosoma sp.. It is reported to be a somewhat slowly-maturing monomer with low acid sensitivity.
   1921..2173    +  terminator     NOS terminator: nopaline synthase terminator and poly(A) signal
   2177..2231    -  misc_feature   MCS (fragment): pBluescript multiple cloning site
   2244..2262    -  promoter       T3 promoter: promoter for bacteriophage T3 RNA polymerase
   2307..2323    -  protein_bind   lac operator: The lac repressor binds to the lac operator to inhibit transcription in E. coli. This inhibition can be relieved by adding lactose or isopropyl-β-D-thiogalactopyranoside (IPTG). lac repressor encoded by lacI
   2331..2361    -  promoter       lac promoter: promoter for the E. coli lac operon
   2376..2397    -  protein_bind   CAP binding site: CAP binding activates transcription in the presence of cAMP. E. coli catabolite activator protein
   2410..2502    -  CDS            lacI (fragment): lac repressor; lacI; The lac repressor binds to the lac operator to inhibit transcription in E. coli. This inhibition can be relieved by adding lactose or isopropyl-β-D-thiogalactopyranoside (IPTG).
   2504..2628    -  rep_origin     RSF ori (fragment): Plasmids containing the RSF 1030 origin of replication can be propagated in E. coli cells that contain additional plasmids with compatible origins.
   2636..2660    +  misc_feature   RB T-DNA repeat: right border repeat from nopaline C58 T-DNA
   2751..3339    -  rep_origin     ori: high-copy-number ColE1/pMB1/pBR322/pUC origin of replication
   3510..4325    -  CDS            KanR: aminoglycoside phosphotransferase; aph(3')-Ia; confers resistance to kanamycin in bacteria or G418 (Geneticin®) in eukaryotes
   4510..4611    +  CDS            TRA2_ECOLX (fragment): Protein predicted: Swiss-Prot protein existence level 4. Required for transposition of transposon Tn903. From Escherichia coli.
   4616..5051    +  rep_origin     pSa ori: origin of replication from bacterial plasmid pSa
   5178..5200    +  misc_feature   LB T-DNA repeat: left border repeat from nopaline C58 T-DNA (truncated)
   5228..5383    -  CDS            lacZα (fragment): LacZα fragment of β-galactosidase; lacZ fragment
   5391..5409    +  promoter       T7 promoter: promoter for bacteriophage T7 RNA polymerase
   5418..5454    -  misc_feature   MCS (fragment): pBluescript multiple cloning site
