[The description below was written by a language model from this plasmid's Addgene catalogue record and pLannotate feature annotations shown in this document.]
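Description:
pNC-RFP-C is an empty plant expression backbone built on the small binary vector pGreen. It is designed for Nimble Cloning of a gene of interest and for visualising the subcellular localization of the encoded protein in plants. It is maintained in E. coli at high copy through a ColE1/pUC-type origin and selected with kanamycin via an aph(3')-Ia KanR gene. It also carries the pSa origin typical of pGreen vectors, which supports replication in Agrobacterium; in the pGreen system this generally depends on a replicase supplied from a helper plasmid. Left and right T-DNA border repeats from nopaline C58 T-DNA flank the expression cassette, so the region between them can be transferred to plant cells by Agrobacterium. No plant selectable marker is annotated in the feature table. Remnants of a pBluescript-derived cloning region are also present, including MCS fragments, T3 and T7 promoters, lac regulatory elements and a lacZα fragment.

The payload is a single cassette driven by the strong constitutive CaMV 35S promoter and closed by the NOS terminator. Between them lies the "NC frame", a cat promoter driving the ccdB toxin gene, followed directly by the mRFP1 coding sequence. Because ccdB kills ordinary E. coli strains, the uncut vector must be propagated in a ccdB-tolerant strain. Replacing the ccdB cassette with an insert provides negative selection against parental plasmid in standard hosts. The order of the parts and the depositor's note "NC frame-RFP" indicate that the cloned gene sits upstream of mRFP1, giving a protein tagged with monomeric red fluorescent protein at its C terminus. The vector belongs to a Nimble Cloning-compatible series intended for high-throughput gene functional analysis in plants.
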