Addgene plasmid #193413: pNC-RFP-C
Purpose: (Empty Backbone) Nimble cloning-compatible vector for protein subcellular localization in plants
Depositing lab: Pu Yan. Depositing organization: Chinese Academy of Tropical Agricultural Sciences. Publication: A Nimble Cloning-compatible vector system for high-throughput gene functional analysis in plants. Yan P, Tuo D, Shen W, Deng H, Zhou P, Gao X. Plant Commun. 2023 Mar 13;4(2):100471. doi: 10.1016/j.xplc.2022.100471. Epub 2022 Nov 9. PubMed 36352791.
Backbone
  Vector backbone: pGreen
  Vector type: Plant Expression
Growth in bacteria
  Bacterial resistance: Kanamycin, 50 μg/mL
  Growth temperature: 37°C
  Growth strain: ccdB Survival
  Copy number: High Copy
Gene/Insert
  Gene/Insert name: None
Terms and licenses: Academic/Nonprofit Terms; Industry Terms: Not Available to Industry
Depositor comments: NC frame-RFP
How to cite: pNC-RFP-C was a gift from Pu Yan (Addgene plasmid # 193413 ; http://n2t.net/addgene:193413 ; RRID:Addgene_193413)
